Addgene plasmid #206467: pAc5.1-PH-mCherry-Bam M24E (HK88)
Purpose: Bam expression in Schneider cells for imaging
Depositing lab: Mandy Jeske. Depositing organization: Universitaet Heidelberg. Publication: ReLo is a simple and rapid colocalization assay to identify and characterize direct protein-protein interactions. Salgania HK, Metz J, Jeske M. Nat Commun. 2024 Apr 3;15(1):2875. doi: 10.1038/s41467-024-47233-4. PubMed 38570497.
Backbone
  Vector backbone: HK049-pAc5.1 PH mcherry FspAI
  Vector type: Insect Expression
Growth in bacteria
  Bacterial resistance: Ampicillin, 100 μg/mL
  Growth temperature: 37°C
  Growth strain: DH5alpha
  Copy number: High Copy
Gene/Insert
  Gene/Insert name: Bam
  Species: D. melanogaster (fly)
  Entrez Gene: bam (a.k.a. Dmel_CG10422, BAM, Bam, Bam-C, BamC, BamF, CG10422, Dmel\CG10422, alpha, fs(3)neo61, ham)
  Tag / fusion protein: PH mcherry (N terminal on insert)
  Cloning method: Restriction Enzyme; 5′ cloning site Unknown (unknown if destroyed)
Terms and licenses: Academic/Nonprofit Terms; Industry Terms: Not Available to Industry
Depositor comments: Please visit https://www.biorxiv.org/content/10.1101/2022.03.04.482790v2 for bioRxiv preprint.
How to cite: pAc5.1-PH-mCherry-Bam M24E (HK88) was a gift from Mandy Jeske (Addgene plasmid # 206467 ; http://n2t.net/addgene:206467 ; RRID:Addgene_206467)
