[The description below was written by a language model from this plasmid's Addgene catalogue record and pLannotate feature annotations shown in this document.]
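Description:
pAc5.1-PH-mCherry-Bam M24E (HK88) is an insect expression plasmid built on a pAc5.1-derived backbone that already carries a PH-mCherry module, intended for transfection into Drosophila Schneider cells. It is maintained in E. coli through a high-copy ColE1/pUC-type origin and selected with ampicillin via the bla gene and its native promoter. No marker for selection in insect cells is annotated, which fits transient expression. A tetracycline-resistance gene fragment and a short SV40 large T antigen fragment also appear in the feature tables; these look like non-functional backbone remnants.

Expression is driven by the constitutive Drosophila actin 5C (Ac5) promoter and terminated by an SV40 polyadenylation signal. The open reading frame begins with a fragment of rat phospholipase C delta 1 corresponding to its pleckstrin homology (PH) domain, which binds phosphatidylinositol 4,5-bisphosphate and so anchors the fusion at the plasma membrane. This is followed by the red fluorescent protein mCherry and then the D. melanogaster bam (bag of marbles) coding sequence, a factor required to initiate gametogenesis. The name indicates an M24E point substitution in Bam, although the catalogue fields do not describe the mutation or its effect. A V5 epitope from the backbone lies downstream of bam, but the record does not show whether it is translated in frame.

The stated purpose is Bam expression in Schneider cells for imaging, and the associated publication describes a colocalization assay for detecting direct protein-protein interactions. A membrane-tethered red fusion would suit that kind of assay as an anchored partner, with the mutant presumably probing an interaction surface. The depositor and sequencing-derived records differ slightly in length (7,820 versus 7,795 nt) but show the same feature layout.
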