Features (pLannotate 1.2.2; 11 found; start..end, strand, type, name):
     56..2568    +  promoter       Ac5 promoter: Drosophila melanogaster actin 5C promoter
   2588..2980    +  CDS            Plcd1 (fragment): PLCD1_RAT - Experimental evidence at protein level: Swiss-Prot protein existence level 1. The production of the second messenger molecules diacylglycerol (DAG) and inositol 1,4,5-trisphosphate (IP3) is mediated by activated phosphatidylinositol-specific phospholipase C enzymes (PubMed:16000311). Essential for trophoblast and placental development (By similarity). Binds phosphatidylinositol 4,5-bisphosphate (By similarity). From Rattus norvegicus (Rat).
   2987..3694    +  CDS            mCherry: mCherry is a basic (constitutively fluorescent) red fluorescent protein published in 2004, derived from Discosoma sp.. It is reported to be a very rapidly-maturing monomer with low acid sensitivity.
   3719..5044    +  CDS            bam: BAM_DROME - Experimental evidence at protein level: Swiss-Prot protein existence level 1. Required to initiate both male and female gametogenesis. May regulate cystoblast cell divisions. From Drosophila melanogaster (Fruit fly).
   5105..5146    +  CDS            V5 tag: epitope tag from simian virus 5
   5246..5380    -  polyA_signal   SV40 poly(A) signal: SV40 polyadenylation signal
   5403..5487    -  CDS            large T antigen (fragment): large T antigen from SV40 (simian virus 40)
   5488..5958    +  CDS            TcR (fragment): tetracycline efflux protein; tet; confers resistance to tetracycline
   6002..6590    -  rep_origin     ori: high-copy-number ColE1/pMB1/pBR322/pUC origin of replication
   6761..7621    -  CDS            AmpR: β-lactamase; bla; confers resistance to ampicillin, carbenicillin, and related antibiotics
   7622..7726    -  promoter       AmpR promoter: bla
>Addgene plasmid #206467 | pAc5.1-PH-mCherry-Bam M24E (HK88) | depositor full sequence | sequence record 401751 | Full Sequence
CTTCAAGGAATTAATTCTATATTCTAAAAACACAAATGATACTTCTAAAAAAAATCATGAATGGCATCAA
CTCTGAATCAAATCTTTGCAGATGCACCTACTTCTCATTTCCACTGTCACATCATTTTTCCAGATCTCGC
TGCCTGTTATGTGGCCCACAAACCAAGACACGTTTTATGGCCATTAAAGCTGGCTGATCGTCGCCAAACA
CCAAATACATATCAATATGTACATTCGAGAAAGAAGCGATCAAAGAAGCGTCTTCGGGCGAGTAGGAGAA
TGCGGAGGAGAAGGAGAACGAGCTGATCTAGTATCTCTCCACAATCCAATGCCAACTGACCAACTGGCCA
TATTCGGAGCAATTTGAAGCCAATTTCCATCGCCTGGCGATCGCTCCATTCTTGGCTATATGTTTTTCAC
CGTTCCCGGGGCCATTTTCAAAGACTCGTCGGTAAGATAAGATTGTGTCACTCGCTGTCTCTCTTCATTT
GTCGAAGAATGCTGAGGAATTTCGCGATGACGTCGGCGAGTATTTTGAAGAATGAGAATAATTTGTATTT
ATACGAAAATCAGTTAGTGGAATTTTCTACAAAAACATGTTATCTATAGATAATTTTGTTGCAAAATATG
TTGACTATGACAAAGATTGTATGTATATACCTTTAATGTATTCTCATTTTCTTATGTATTTATAATGGCA
ATGATGATACTGATGATATTTTAAGATGATGCCAGACCACAGGCTGATTTCTGCGTCTTTTGCCGAACGC
AGTGCATGTGCGGTTGTTGTTTTTTGGAATAGTTTCAATTTTCGGACTGTCCGCTTTGATTTCAGTTTCT
TGGCTTATTCAAAAAGCAAAGTAAAGCCAAAAAAGCGAGATGGCAATACCAAATGCGGCAAAACGGTAGT
GGAAGGAAAGGGGTGCGGGGCAGCGGAAGGAAGGGTGGGGCGGGGCGTGGCGGGGTCTGTGGCTGGGCGC
GACGTCACCGACGTTGGAGCCACTCCTTTGACCATGTGTGCGTGTGTGTATTATTCGTGTCTCGCCACTC
GCCGGTTGTTTTTTTCTTTTTATCTCGCTCTCTCTAGCGCCATCTCGTACGCATGCTCAACGCACCGCAT
GTTGCCGTGTCCTTTATGCGTCATTTTGGCTCGAAATAGGCAATTATTTAAACAAAGATTAGTCAACGAA
AACGCTAAAATAAATAAGTCTACAATATGGTTACTTATTGCCATGTGTGTGCAGCCAACGATAGCAACAA
AAGCAACAACACAGTGGCTTTCCCTCTTTCACTTTTTGTTTGCAAGCGCGTGCGAGCAAGACGGCACGAC
CGGCAAACGCAATTACGCTGACAAAGAGCAGACGAAGTTTTGGCCGAAAAACATCAAGGCGCCTGATACG
AATGCATTTGCAATAACAATTGCGATATTTAATATTGTTTATGAAGCTGTTTGACTTCAAAACACACAAA
AAAAAAAATAAAACAAATTATTTGAAAGAGAATTAGGAATCGGACAGCTTATCGTTACGGGCTAACAGCA
CACCGAGACGAAATAGCTTACCTGACGTCACAGCCTCTGGAAGAACTGCCGCCAAGCAGAGAGAGAGAGA
AAAAGAGGGAGAGCAGCTTAGACCGCATGTGCTTGTGTGTGAGGCGTCTCTCTCTTCGTCTCCTGTTTGC
GCAAACGCATAGACTGCACTGAGAAAATCGATTACCTATTTTTTATGAATGAATATTTGCACTATTACTA
TTCAAAACTATTAAGATAGCAATCACATTCAATAGCCAAATACTATACCACCTGAGCGATGCAACGAAAT
GATCAATTTGAGCAAAAATGCTGCATATTTAGGACGGCATCATTATAGAAATGCTTCTTGCTGTGTACTT
TTCTCTCGTCTGGCAGCTGTTTCGCCGTTATTGTTAAAACCGGCTTAAGTTAGGTGTGTTTTCTACGACT
AGTGATGCCCCTACTAGAAGATGTGTGTTGCACAAATGTCCCTGAATAACCAATTTGAAGTGCAGATAGC
AGTAAACGTAAGCTAATATGAATATTATTTAACTGTAATGTTTTAATATCGCTGGACATTACTAATAAAC
CCACTATAAACACATGTACATATGTATGTTTTGGCATACAATGAGTAGTTGGGGAAAAAATGTGTAAAAG
CACCGTGACCATCACAGCATAAAGATAACCAGCTGAAGTATCGAATATGAGTAACCCCCAAATTGAATCA
CATGCCGCAACTGATAGGACCCATGGAAGTACACTCTTCATGGCGATATACAAGACACACACAAGCACGA
ACACCCAGTTGCGGAGGAAATTCTCCGTAAATGAAAACCCAATCGGCGAACAATTCATACCCATATATGG
TAAAAGTTTTGAACGCGACTTGAGAGCGGAGAGCATTGCGGCTGATAAGGTTTTAGCGCTAAGCGGGCTT
TATAAAACGGGCTGCGGGACCAGTTTTCATATCACTACCGTTTGAGTTCTTGTGCTGTGTGGATACTCCT
CCCGACACAAAGCCGCTCCATCAGCCAGCAGTCGTCTAATCCAGAGACCCCGGATCGGGGTACCAACATG
CACGGTCTCCAGGATGATCCAGATCTGCAGGCTCTGCTGAAAGGTTCTCAGCTCCTCAAAGTCAAAAGCA
GCTCCTGGCGTCGTGAACGCTTCTACAAACTGCAGGAGGACTGCAAAACCATCTGGCAGGAATCCCGTAA
AGTAATGCGCTCCCCAGAGTCTCAGCTCTTCAGCATTGAGGACATTCAGGAGGTACGTATGGGTCACCGT
ACCGAAGGTCTGGAGAAATTCGCTCGCGATATCCCAGAAGATCGCTGCTTCTCTATCGTCTTCAAAGACC
AGCGCAACACCCTGGATCTGATTGCTCCATCTCCAGCAGATGCTCAGCACTGGGTTCAGGGTCTCCGCAA
AATCATTCACCACTCCGGTTCTATGGACCAGCGTCAGAAAGGTACCATGGTGAGCAAGGGCGAGGAGGAT
AACATGGCCATCATCAAGGAGTTCATGCGCTTCAAGGTGCACATGGAGGGCTCCGTGAACGGCCACGAGT
TCGAGATCGAGGGCGAGGGCGAGGGCCGCCCCTACGAGGGCACCCAGACCGCCAAGCTGAAGGTGACCAA
GGGTGGCCCCCTGCCCTTCGCCTGGGACATCCTGTCCCCTCAGTTCATGTACGGCTCCAAGGCCTACGTG
AAGCACCCCGCCGACATCCCCGACTACTTGAAGCTGTCCTTCCCCGAGGGCTTCAAGTGGGAGCGCGTGA
TGAACTTCGAGGACGGCGGCGTGGTGACCGTGACCCAGGACTCCTCCCTGCAGGACGGCGAGTTCATCTA
CAAGGTGAAGCTGCGCGGCACCAACTTCCCCTCCGACGGCCCCGTAATGCAGAAGAAGACCATGGGCTGG
GAGGCCTCCTCCGAGCGGATGTACCCCGAGGACGGCGCCCTGAAGGGCGAGATCAAGCAGAGGCTGAAGC
TGAAGGACGGCGGCCACTACGACGCTGAGGTCAAGACCACCTACAAGGCCAAGAAGCCCGTGCAGCTGCC
CGGCGCCTACAACGTCAACATCAAGTTGGACATCACCTCCCACAACGAGGACTACACCATCGTGGAACAG
TACGAACGCGCCGAGGGCCGCCACTCCACCGGCGGCATGGACGAGCTGTACAAGCCAAGCTTGAATTCTG
CAACGTGCATGCTTAATGCACGTGACGTGTGTCCTGAGGGCAACGACGACCAGCAGTTGGACCACAATTT
TAAGCAGGAAGAGGAGCATTTGGCCTTAATGGTGGAAGGCAATGAAAACGAAGATCCGAGGAAAGCCACT
TGTGAGTACGAGGATACGAACGAAGATGGTGCAACCTGCACATCGGGCGTTTTATCCGAAATCCAGGAGA
ACTTCGGTAGACTCCGGTTGTGTGACGTTACTGCACCACTCCTCGAATTCCACGGTTTGGATTGCTTGCA
ACAGATTCAAAAGCGCTCGCGCCATTTTGCATTCGACGGTTCTCCGGCCAAGAAGTCGCGATCCGGAGGC
GTGTTGGTCACCGGGCCAAAGCAGAAGCAACTGCAGAAGGAAAATGTGTGGAACCGGAAGAGTAAAGGCT
CTGCGTCCGCGGATAATATTGAGAAACTGCCCATAACTATTGAGAAACTGCATATGATTGGTCTGCACGG
CGATTGCTTAGAGCACAACGCCGTGCTGCGTTTGATGAATCTGTTCAGATCCCTGCATGATCACCTGACC
GCCGATTTGGGCTTCTCGCGCCAAAACTCAATGCCCTCGGACTATCTGTTCGATATGCCGGTGAAGAGCA
CGATGCCTAAGAGCTTGAATGTGCGCTACCAACTGCAGGTGCTGTGCACCAAAGTAGAGCGCTTCCTTGT
CCAGCAGCGCCGCACCTTGGAGGCGAATCGCCACTTCGATTTCGAGAAATACGACGAGTGTGACAAGTTG
CTTAAGGGTTTCGCATCCTATTTGGACAACTTCAAACTGCTTTTAAAGCCCAAAATGCGCAATCGAAACG
GAAACTCGGGGAGCAATGCGGACAAGTTCCATACTCAGCGCATGGAGAGATTGCTAATTGGTCTGCGCGA
TTGGATCAAGGCTGCGCATCTCAGTGTGCACGTATTTAACTGGGAAATGGATCTGGAGCACCGCTACTCC
GGGGCCATGACCGAAAGCCACAAGTCGTTGAACGAGCGGGCCATCCTTTTGTCCGGTGCCGAGCTAAGGG
CGGCCGAAGCGCGTGGAATCAGTGCGGAGGATCTGTTCATCGCCCAGAGATACAAACTGGGAGGTCCGAT
CTATTGCGTTCTGGAGCAGCATGAGTTCCTCTCCGCTCTGATCGCCAATCCAGAGACCTATTTCCCGCCC
AGTGTTGTCGCCATTTGCGGGCCACAGAAGCTTGGCGCAGTGAGCATGGAGCAGCCGTCAGCGTCGGAGG
AGGAGTTTGAGGAGACCGAGGAAGTGCCATCATCGCCACCTCGTCACACCGGACGTGTACCTCGCTTCAG
AAGCTAAGCATGAGATATCCAGCACAGTGGCGGCCGCTCGAGTCTAGAGGGCCCGCGGTTCGAAGGTAAG
CCTATCCCTAACCCTCTCCTCGGTCTCGATTCTACGCGTACCGGTCATCATCACCATCACCATTGAGTTT
AAACCCGCTGATCAGCCTCGACTGTGCCTTCTAAGGCCTGAGCTCGCTGATCAGCCTCGATCGAGGATCC
AGACATGATAAGATACATTGATGAGTTTGGACAAACCACAACTAGAATGCAGTGAAAAAAATGCTTTATT
TGTGAAATTTGTGATGCTATTGCTTTATTTGTAACCATTATAAGCTGCAATAAACAAGTTAACAACAACA
ATTGCATTCATTTTATGTTTCAGGTTCAGGGGGAGGTGTGGGAGGTTTTTTAAAGCAAGTAAAACCTCTA
CAAATGTGGTATGGCTGATTATGATCAGTCGACCGATGCCCTTGAGAGCCTTCAACCCAGTCAGCTCCTT
CCGGTGGGCGCGGGGCATGACTATCGTCGCCGCACTTATGACTGTCTTCTTTATCATGCAACTCGTAGGA
CAGGTGCCGGCAGCGCTCTGGGTCATTTTCGGCGAGGACCGCTTTCGCTGGAGCGCGACGATGATCGGCC
TGTCGCTTGCGGTATTCGGAATCTTGCACGCCCTCGCTCAAGCCTTCGTCACTGGTCCCGCCACCAAACG
TTTCGGCGAGAAGCAGGCCATTATCGCCGGCATGGCGGCCGACGCGCTGGGCTACGTCTTGCTGGCGTTC
GCGACGCGAGGCTGGATGGCCTTCCCCATTATGATTCTTCTCGCTTCCGGCGGCATCGGGATGCCCGCGT
TGCAGGCCATGCTGTCCAGGCAGGTAGATGACGACCATCAGGGACAGCTTCAAGGATCGCTCGCGGCTCT
TACCAGCCAGCAAAAGGCCAGGAACCGTAAAAAGGCCGCGTTGCTGGCGTTTTTCCATAGGCTCCGCCCC
CCTGACGAGCATCACAAAAATCGACGCTCAAGTCAGAGGTGGCGAAACCCGACAGGACTATAAAGATACC
AGGCGTTTCCCCCTGGAAGCTCCCTCGTGCGCTCTCCTGTTCCGACCCTGCCGCTTACCGGATACCTGTC
CGCCTTTCTCCCTTCGGGAAGCGTGGCGCTTTCTCAATGCTCACGCTGTAGGTATCTCAGTTCGGTGTAG
GTCGTTCGCTCCAAGCTGGGCTGTGTGCACGAACCCCCCGTTCAGCCCGACCGCTGCGCCTTATCCGGTA
ACTATCGTCTTGAGTCCAACCCGGTAAGACACGACTTATCGCCACTGGCAGCAGCCACTGGTAACAGGAT
TAGCAGAGCGAGGTATGTAGGCGGTGCTACAGAGTTCTTGAAGTGGTGGCCTAACTACGGCTACACTAGA
AGGACAGTATTTGGTATCTGCGCTCTGCTGAAGCCAGTTACCTTCGGAAAAAGAGTTGGTAGCTCTTGAT
CCGGCAAACAAACCACCGCTGGTAGCGGTGGTTTTTTTGTTTGCAAGCAGCAGATTACGCGCAGAAAAAA
AGGATCTCAAGAAGATCCTTTGATCTTTTCTACGGGGTCTGACGCTCAGTGGAACGAAAACTCACGTTAA
GGGATTTTGGTCATGAGATTATCAAAAAGGATCTTCACCTAGATCCTTTTAAATTAAAAATGAAGTTTTA
AATCAATCTAAAGTATATATGAGTAAACTTGGTCTGACAGTTACCAATGCTTAATCAGTGAGGCACCTAT
CTCAGCGATCTGTCTATTTCGTTCATCCATAGTTGCCTGACTCCCCGTCGTGTAGATAACTACGATACGG
GAGGGCTTACCATCTGGCCCCAGTGCTGCAATGATACCGCGAGACCCACGCTCACCGGCTCCAGATTTAT
CAGCAATAAACCAGCCAGCCGGAAGGGCCGAGCGCAGAAGTGGTCCTGCAACTTTATCCGCCTCCATCCA
GTCTATTAATTGTTGCCGGGAAGCTAGAGTAAGTAGTTCGCCAGTTAATAGTTTGCGCAACGTTGTTGCC
ATTGCTGCAGGCATCGTGGTGTCACGCTCGTCGTTTGGTATGGCTTCATTCAGCTCCGGTTCCCAACGAT
CAAGGCGAGTTACATGATCCCCCATGTTGTGCAAAAAAGCGGTTAGCTCCTTCGGTCCTCCGATCGTTGT
CAGAAGTAAGTTGGCCGCAGTGTTATCACTCATGGTTATGGCAGCACTGCATAATTCTCTTACTGTCATG
CCATCCGTAAGATGCTTTTCTGTGACTGGTGAGTACTCAACCAAGTCATTCTGAGAATAGTGTATGCGGC
GACCGAGTTGCTCTTGCCCGGCGTCAACACGGGATAATACCGCGCCACATAGCAGAACTTTAAAAGTGCT
CATCATTGGAAAACGTTCTTCGGGGCGAAAACTCTCAAGGATCTTACCGCTGTTGAGATCCAGTTCGATG
TAACCCACTCGTGCACCCAACTGATCTTCAGCATCTTTTACTTTCACCAGCGTTTCTGGGTGAGCAAAAA
CAGGAAGGCAAAATGCCGCAAAAAAGGGAATAAGGGCGACACGGAAATGTTGAATACTCATACTCTTCCT
TTTTCAATATTATTGAAGCATTTATCAGGGTTATTGTCTCATGAGCGGATACATATTTGAATGTATTTAG
AAAAATAAACAAATAGGGGTTCCGCGCACATTTCCCCGAAAAGTGCCACCTGACGTCTAAGAAACCATTA
TTATCATGACATTAACCTATAAAAATAGGCGTATCACGAGGCCCTTTCGT
