Features (pLannotate 1.2.2; 11 found; start..end, strand, type, name):
     56..2565    +  promoter       Ac5 promoter: Drosophila melanogaster actin 5C promoter
   2585..2977    +  CDS            Plcd1 (fragment): PLCD1_RAT - Experimental evidence at protein level: Swiss-Prot protein existence level 1. The production of the second messenger molecules diacylglycerol (DAG) and inositol 1,4,5-trisphosphate (IP3) is mediated by activated phosphatidylinositol-specific phospholipase C enzymes (PubMed:16000311). Essential for trophoblast and placental development (By similarity). Binds phosphatidylinositol 4,5-bisphosphate (By similarity). From Rattus norvegicus (Rat).
   2984..3691    +  CDS            mCherry: mCherry is a basic (constitutively fluorescent) red fluorescent protein published in 2004, derived from Discosoma sp.. It is reported to be a very rapidly-maturing monomer with low acid sensitivity.
   3716..5041    +  CDS            bam: BAM_DROME - Experimental evidence at protein level: Swiss-Prot protein existence level 1. Required to initiate both male and female gametogenesis. May regulate cystoblast cell divisions. From Drosophila melanogaster (Fruit fly).
   5101..5142    +  CDS            V5 tag: epitope tag from simian virus 5
   5242..5376    -  polyA_signal   SV40 poly(A) signal: SV40 polyadenylation signal
   5399..5483    -  CDS            large T antigen (fragment): large T antigen from SV40 (simian virus 40)
   5484..5931    +  CDS            TcR (fragment): tetracycline efflux protein; tet; confers resistance to tetracycline
   5977..6565    -  rep_origin     ori: high-copy-number ColE1/pMB1/pBR322/pUC origin of replication
   6736..7596    -  CDS            AmpR: β-lactamase; bla; confers resistance to ampicillin, carbenicillin, and related antibiotics
   7597..7701    -  promoter       AmpR promoter: bla
>Addgene plasmid #206467 | pAc5.1-PH-mCherry-Bam M24E (HK88) | addgene full sequence | sequence record 410789 | Addgene NGS Result
CTTCAAGAATTAATTCTATATTCTAAAAACACAAATGATACTTCTAAAAAAAAATCATGAATGGCATCAA
CTCTGAATCAAATCTTTGCAGATGCACCTACTTCTCATTTCCACTGTCACATCATTTTTCCAGATCTCGC
TGCCTGTTATGTGGCCCACAAACCAAGACACGTTTTATGGCCATTAAAGCTGGCTGATCGTCGCCAAACA
CCAAATACATAATGAATATGTACACATTCGAGAAAGAAGCGATCAAAGAAGCGTCTTCGGGCGGAGTAGG
AGAATGCGGAGGAGAAGGAGAACGAGCTGATCTAGTATCTCTCCACAATCCAATGCCAACTGACCAACTG
GCCATATTCGGAGCAATTTGAAGCCAATTTCCATCGCCTGGCGATCGCTCCATTCTTGGCTATATGTTTT
TCACCGTTACCCGGGGCCATTTTCAAAGACTCGTCGGCAAGATAAGATTGTGTCACTCGCTGTCTCTCTT
CATTTGTCGAAGAATGCTGAGGAATTTCGCGATGACGTCGGCGAGTATTTTGAAGAATGAGAATAATTTG
TATTTATACGAAAATCAGTTAGTGGAATTTTCTACAAAAACATGTTATCTATAGATAATTTTGTTGCAAA
ATATGTTGACTATGACAAAGATTGTATGTATATACCTTTAATGTATTCTCATTTTCTTATGTATTTATAA
TGGCAATGATGATACTGATGATATTTTAAGATGATGCCAGACCAAAAGGCTTGAATTTCTGCGTCTTTTG
CCGAACGCAGTGCATGTGCAATTGTTGTTTTTTGGAATATTCAATTTTCGGACTGTCCGCTTTGATTTCA
GTTTCTTGGCTTATTCAAAAAGCAAAGTAAAGCCAAAAAAGCGAGATGGCAATACCAAATGCGGCAAAAC
GGTAGTGGAAGGAAAGGGGTGCGGGGCAGCGGAAGGAAGGGTGGGGCGGGGCGTGGCGGGGTCTGTGGCT
GGGCGCGACGTCACCGACGTTGGAGCCACTCCTTTGACCATGTGTGCGTGTGTGTATTATTCGTGTCTCG
CCACTCGCCGGTTGTTTTTTTCTTTTTATGCTGCGCTCTCTCTAGCGCCATCTCGCTTACGCATGCTCAA
CGCACCGCATGTTGCCGTTTCCTTTTATGCGTCATTTTGGCTCGAAATAGGCAATTATTTAAACAAAGAT
TAGTCAACGAAAACGCTAAAATAAATAAGTCTACAATATGGTTACTTATTGCCATGTGTGTGCAGCCAAC
GATAGCAACAAAAGCAACAACACAGGTGGCTTTCCCTCTTTCACTTTTTGTTTGCAAGCCGCGTGCGAGC
AAGACGGCACGACCGGCAAACGCAATTACGCTGACAAAGAGCAGACGAAGTTTTGGCGAAAAACATCAAG
GCGCCTGATACGAATGCATTTGCAATAACAATTGCGATATTTAATATTGTTTATGAAGCTGTTTGACTTC
AAAACACACAAAAAAAAAAATAAAACAAATTATTTGAAAGAGAATTAGGAATCGGACGCTTATCGTTAGG
GTAACAACAAGAAATGCTTACTGAGTCACAGCCTCTGGAAAACTGCCGCAAGCCAGAGAGAGAGAGAAAA
AGAGGGAGAGCAGCTTAGACCGCATGTGCTTGTGTGTGAGGCGTCTCTCTCTTCGTCTCTGTTGCGCAAA
CGCATAGACTGCACTGAAAAAATCGATTACCTATTTTTTATGAATGAATATTTGCACTATTACTATTCAA
AACTATTAAGATAGCAATCACATTCAATAGCCAAATACTATACCACCTGAGCGATGCAACGAAATGATCA
ATTTGAGCAAAAATGCTGCATATTTAGGACGGCATCATTATAGAAATGCTTCTTGCTGTGTACTTTTCTC
TCGTCTGGCAGCTGTTTCGCCGTTATTGTTAAAACCGGCTTAAGTTAGGTGTGTTTTCTACGACTAGTGA
ATGCCCTACTAGAAGATGTGTGTTGCACAAAATGTCCCTGGAATAACCAATTTGAAGTGCAGATAGCAGT
AAACGTAAGCTAATATGAATATTATTTAACTGTAATGTTTTAATATCGCTGGACATTACTAATAAACCCA
CTATAAACACATGTACATATGTATGTTTTGGCATACAATGAGTAGTTGGGGAAAAAATGTGTAAAAGCAC
CGTGACCATCACAGCATAAAGATAACCAGCTGAAGTATCGAATATGAGTAACCCCCAAATTGAATCACAT
GCCGCAACTGATAGGACCCATGGAAGTACACTCTTCATGGCGATATACAAGACACACACAAGCACGAACA
CCCAGTTGCGGAGGAAATTCTCCGTAAATGAAAACCCAATCGGCGAACAATTCATACCCATATATGGTAA
AAGTTTTGAACGCGACTTGAGAGCGGAGAGCATTGCGGCTGATAAGGTTTTAGCGCTAAGCGGGCTTTAT
AAAACGGGCTGCGGGACCAGTTTTCATATCACTACCGTTTGAGTTCTTGTGCTGTGTGGATACTCCTCCC
GACACAAAGCCGCTCCATCAGCCAGCAGTCGTCTAATCCAGAGACCCCGGATCGGGGTACCAACATGCAC
GGTCTCCAGGATGATCCAGATCTGCAGGCTCTGCTGAAAGGTTCTCAGCTCCTCAAAGTCAAAAGCAGCT
CCTGGCGTCGTGAACGCTTCTACAAACTGCAGGAGGACTGCAAAACCATCTGGCAGGAATCCCGTAAAGT
AATGCGCTCCCCAGAGTCTCAGCTCTTCAGCATTGAGGACATTCAGGAGGTACGTATGGGTCACCGTACC
GAAGGTCTGGAGAAATTCGCTCGCGATATCCCAGAAGATCGCTGCTTCTCTATCGTCTTCAAAGACCAGC
GCAACACCCTGGATCTGATTGCTCCATCTCCAGCAGATGCTCAGCACTGGGTTCAGGGTCTCCGCAAAAT
CATTCACCACTCCGGTTCTATGGACCAGCGTCAGAAAGGTACCATGGTGAGCAAGGGCGAGGAGGATAAC
ATGGCCATCATCAAGGAGTTCATGCGCTTCAAGGTGCACATGGAGGGCTCCGTGAACGGCCACGAGTTCG
AGATCGAGGGCGAGGGCGAGGGCCGCCCCTACGAGGGCACCCAGACCGCCAAGCTGAAGGTGACCAAGGG
TGGCCCCCTGCCCTTCGCCTGGGACATCCTGTCCCCTCAGTTCATGTACGGCTCCAAGGCCTACGTGAAG
CACCCCGCCGACATCCCCGACTACTTGAAGCTGTCCTTCCCCGAGGGCTTCAAGTGGGAGCGCGTGATGA
ACTTCGAGGACGGCGGCGTGGTGACCGTGACCCAGGACTCCTCCCTGCAGGACGGCGAGTTCATCTACAA
GGTGAAGCTGCGCGGCACCAACTTCCCCTCCGACGGCCCCGTAATGCAGAAGAAGACCATGGGCTGGGAG
GCCTCCTCCGAGCGGATGTACCCCGAGGACGGCGCCCTGAAGGGCGAGATCAAGCAGAGGCTGAAGCTGA
AGGACGGCGGCCACTACGACGCTGAGGTCAAGACCACCTACAAGGCCAAGAAGCCCGTGCAGCTGCCCGG
CGCCTACAACGTCAACATCAAGTTGGACATCACCTCCCACAACGAGGACTACACCATCGTGGAACAGTAC
GAACGCGCCGAGGGCCGCCACTCCACCGGCGGCATGGACGAGCTGTACAAGCCAAGCTTGAATTCTGCAA
CGTGCATGCTTAATGCACGTGACGTGTGTCCTGAGGGCAACGACGACCAGCAGTTGGACCACAATTTTAA
GCAGGAAGAGGAGCATTTGGCCTTAATGGTGGAAGGCAATGAAAACGAAGATCCGAGGAAAGCCACTTCT
GAGTACGAGGATACGAACGAAGATGGTGCAACCTGCACATCGGGCGTTTTATCCGAAATCCAGGAGAACT
TCGGTAGACTCCGGTTGTGTGACGTTACTGCACCACTCCTCGAATTCCACGGTTTGGATTGCTTGCAACA
GATTCAAAAGCGCTCGCGCCATTTTGCATTCGACGGTTCTCCGGCCAAGAAGTCGCGATCCGGAGGCGTG
TTGGTCACCGGGCCAAAGCAGAAGCAACTGCAGAAGGAAAATGTGTGGAACCGGAAGAGTAAAGGCTCTG
CGTCCGCGGATAATATTGAGAAACTGCCCATAACTATTGAGAAACTGCATATGATTGGTCTGCACGGCGA
TTGCTTAGAGCACAACGCCGTGCTGCGTTTGATGAATCTGTTCAGATCCCTGCATGATCACCTGACCGCC
GATTTGGGCTTCTCGCGCCAAAACTCAATGCCCTCGGACTATCTGTTCGATATGCCGGTGAAGAGCACGA
TGCCCAAGAGCTTGAATGTGCGCTACCAACTGCAGGTGCTGTGCACCAAAGTAGAGCGCTTCCTTGTCCA
GCAGCGCCGCACCTTGGAGGCGAATCGCCACTTCGATTTCGAGAAATACGACGAGTGTGACAAGTTGCTT
AAGGGTTTCGCATCCTATTTGGACAACTTCAAACTGCTTTTAAAGCCCAAAATGCGCAATCGAAACGGAA
ACTCGGGGAGCAATGCGGACAAGTTCCATACTCAGCGCATGGAGAGATTGCTAATTGGTCTGCGCGATTG
GATCAAGGCTGCGCATCTCAGTGTGCACGTATTTAACTGGGAAATGGATCTGGAGCACCGCTACTCCGGG
GCCATGACCGAAAGCCACAAGTCGTTGAACGAGCGGGCCATCCTTTTGTCCGGTGCCGAGCTAAGGGCGG
CCAAAGCGCGTGGAATCAGTGCGGAGGATCTGTTCATCGCCCAGAGATACAAACTGGGAGGTCCGATCTA
TTGCGTCCTGGAGCAGCATGAGTTCCTCTCCGCTCTGATCGCCAATCCAGAGACCTATTTCCCGCCCAGT
GTTGTCGCCATTTGCGGGCCACAGAAGCTTGGCGCAGTGAGCATGGAGCAGCCGTCAGCGTCGGAGGAGG
AGTTTGAGGAGACCGAGGAAGTGCCATCATCGCCACCTCGTCACACCGGACGTGTACCTCGCTTCAGAAG
CTAGCATGAGATATCCAGCACAGTGGCGGCCGCTCGAGTCTAGAGGGCCCGCGGTTCGAAGGTAAGCCTA
TCCCTAACCCTCTCCTCGGTCTCGATTCTACGCGTACCGGTCATCATCACCATCACCATTGAGTTTAAAC
CCGCTGATCAGCCTCGACTGTGCCTTCTAAGGCCTGAGCTCGCTGATCAGCCTCGATCGAGGATCCAGAC
ATGATAAGATACATTGATGAGTTTGGACAAACCACAACTAGAATGCAGTGAAAAAAATGCTTTATTTGTG
AAATTTGTGATGCTATTGCTTTATTTGTAACCATTATAAGCTGCAATAAACAAGTTAACAACAACAATTG
CATTCATTTTATGTTTCAGGTTCAGGGGGAGGTGTGGGAGGTTTTTTAAAGCAAGTAAAACCTCTACAAA
TGTGGTATGGCTGATTATGATCAGTCGACCGATGCCCTTGAGAGCCTTCAACCCAGTCAGCTCCTTCCGG
TGGGCGCGGGGCATGACTATCGTCGCCGCACTTATGACTGTCTTCTTTATCATGCAACTCGTAGGACAGG
TGCCGGCAGCGCTCTGGGTCATTTTCGGCGAGGACCGCTTTCGCTGGAGCGCGACGATGATCGGCCTGTC
GCTTGCGGTATTCGGAATCTTGCACGCCCTCGCTCAAGCCTTCGTCACTGGTCCCGCCACCAAACGTTTC
GGCGAGAAGCAGGCCATTATCGCCGGCATGGCGGCCGACGCGCTGGGCTACGTCTTGCTGGCGTTCGCGA
CGCGAGGCTGGATGGCCTTCCCCATTATGATTCTTCTCGCTTCCGGCGGCATCGGGATGCCCGCGTTGCA
GGCCATGCTGTCCAGGCAGGTAGATGACGACCATCAGGGACAGCTTCAAGGCCAGCAAAAGGCCAGGAAC
CGTAAAAAGGCCGCGTTGCTGGCGTTTTTCCATAGGCTCCGCCCCCCTGACGAGCATCACAAAAATCGAT
GCTCAAGTCAGAGGTGGCGAAACCCGACAGGACTATAAAGATACCAGGCGTTTCCCCCTGGAAGCTCCCT
CGTGCGCTCTCCTGTTCCGACCCTGCCGCTTACCGGATACCTGTCCGCCTTTCTCCCTTCGGGAAGCGTG
GCGCTTTCTCATAGCTCACGCTGTAGGTATCTCAGTTCGGTGTAGGTCGTTCGCTCCAAGCTGGGCTGTG
TGCACGAACCCCCCGTTCAGCCCGACCGCTGCGCCTTATCCGGTAACTATCGTCTTGAGTCCAACCCGGT
AAGACACGACTTATCGCCACTGGCAGCAGCCACTGGTAACAGGATTAGCAGAGCGAGGTATGTAGGCGGT
GCTACAGAGTTCTTGAAGTGGTGGCCTAACTACGGCTACACTAGAAGGACAGTATTTGGTATCTGCGCTC
TGCTGAAGCCAGTTACCTTCGGAAAAAGAGTTGGTAGCTCTTGATCCGGCAAACAAACCACCGCTGGTAG
CGGTGGTTTTTTTGTTTGCAAGCAGCAGATTACGCGCAGAAAAAAAGGATCTCAAGAAGATCCTTTGATC
TTTTCTACGGGGTCTGACGCTCAGTGGAACGAAAACTCACGTTAAGGGATTTTGGTCATGAGATTATCAA
AAAGGATCTTCACCTAGATCCTTTTAAATTAAAAATGAAGTTTTAAATCAATCTAAAGTATATATGAGTA
AACTTGGTCTGACAGTTACCAATGCTTAATCAGTGAGGCACCTATCTCAGCGATCTGTCTATTTCGTTCA
TCCATAGTTGCCTGACTCCCCGTCGTGTAGATAACTACGATACGGGAGGGCTTACCATCTGGCCCCAGTG
CTGCAATGATACCGCGAGACCCACGCTCACCGGCTCCAGATTTATCAGCAATAAACCAGCCAGCCGGAAG
GGCCGAGCGCAGAAGTGGTCCTGCAACTTTATCCGCCTCCATCCAGTCTATTAATTGTTGCCGGGAAGCT
AGAGTAAGTAGTTCGCCAGTTAATAGTTTGCGCAACGTTGTTGCCATTGCTGCAGGCATCGTGGTGTCAC
GCTCGTCGTTTGGTATGGCTTCATTCAGCTCCGGTTCCCAACGATCAAGGCGAGTTACATGATCCCCCAT
GTTGTGCAAAAAAGCGGTTAGCTCCTTCGGTCCTCCGATCGTTGTCAGAAGTAAGTTGGCCGCAGTGTTA
TCACTCATGGTTATGGCAGCACTGCATAATTCTCTTACTGTCATGCCATCCGTAAGATGCTTTTCTGTGA
CTGGTGAGTACTCAACCAAGTCATTCTGAGAATAGTGTATGCGGCGACCGAGTTGCTCTTGCCCGGCGTC
AACACGGGATAATACCGCGCCACATAGCAGAACTTTAAAAGTGCTCATCATTGGAAAACGTTCTTCGGGG
CGAAAACTCTCAAGGATCTTACCGCTGTTGAGATCCAGTTCGATGTAACCCACTCGTGCACCCAACTGAT
CTTCAGCATCTTTTACTTTCACCAGCGTTTCTGGGTGAGCAAAAACAGGAAGGCAAAATGCCGCAAAAAA
GGGAATAAGGGCGACACGGAAATGTTGAATACTCATACTCTTCCTTTTTCAATATTATTGAAGCATTTAT
CAGGGTTATTGTCTCATGAGCGGATACATATTTGAATGTATTTAGAAAAATAAACAAATAGGGGTTCCGC
GCACATTTCCCCGAAAAGTGCCACCTGACGTCTAAGAAACCATTATTATCATGACATTAACCTATAAAAA
TAGGCGTATCACGAGGCCCTTTCGT
