>Addgene plasmid #206467 | pAc5.1-PH-mCherry-Bam M24E (HK88) | depositor partial sequence | sequence record 401752 | Dm Bam M24E
ATGCTTAATGCACGTGACGTGTGTCCTGAGGGCAACGACGACCAGCAGTTGGACCACAATTTTAAGCAGG
AAGAGGAGCATTTGGCCTTAATGGTGGAAGGCAATGAAAACGAAGATCCGAGGAAAGCCACTTGTGAGTA
CGAGGATACGAACGAAGATGGTGCAACCTGCACATCGGGCGTTTTATCCGAAATCCAGGAGAACTTCGGT
AGACTCCGGTTGTGTGACGTTACTGCACCACTCCTCGAATTCCACGGTTTGGATTGCTTGCAACAGATTC
AAAAGCGCTCGCGCCATTTTGCATTCGACGGTTCTCCGGCCAAGAAGTCGCGATCCGGAGGCGTGTTGGT
CACCGGGCCAAAGCAGAAGCAACTGCAGAAGGAAAATGTGTGGAACCGGAAGAGTAAAGGCTCTGCGTCC
GCGGATAATATTGAGAAACTGCCCATAACTATTGAGAAACTGCATATGATTGGTCTGCACGGCGATTGCT
TAGAGCACAACGCCGTGCTGCGTTTGATGAATCTGTTCAGATCCCTGCATGATCACCTGACCGCCGATTT
GGGCTTCTCGCGCCAAAACTCAATGCCCTCGGACTATCTGTTCGATATGCCGGTGAAGAGCACGATGCCT
AAGAGCTTGAATGTGCGCTACCAACTGCAGGTGCTGTGCACCAAAGTAGAGCGCTTCCTTGTCCAGCAGC
GCCGCACCTTGGAGGCGAATCGCCACTTCGATTTCGAGAAATACGACGAGTGTGACAAGTTGCTTAAGGG
TTTCGCATCCTATTTGGACAACTTCAAACTGCTTTTAAAGCCCAAAATGCGCAATCGAAACGGAAACTCG
GGGAGCAATGCGGACAAGTTCCATACTCAGCGCATGGAGAGATTGCTAATTGGTCTGCGCGATTGGATCA
AGGCTGCGCATCTCAGTGTGCACGTATTTAACTGGGAAATGGATCTGGAGCACCGCTACTCCGGGGCCAT
GACCGAAAGCCACAAGTCGTTGAACGAGCGGGCCATCCTTTTGTCCGGTGCCGAGCTAAGGGCGGCCGAA
GCGCGTGGAATCAGTGCGGAGGATCTGTTCATCGCCCAGAGATACAAACTGGGAGGTCCGATCTATTGCG
TTCTGGAGCAGCATGAGTTCCTCTCCGCTCTGATCGCCAATCCAGAGACCTATTTCCCGCCCAGTGTTGT
CGCCATTTGCGGGCCACAGAAGCTTGGCGCAGTGAGCATGGAGCAGCCGTCAGCGTCGGAGGAGGAGTTT
GAGGAGACCGAGGAAGTGCCATCATCGCCACCTCGTCACACCGGACGTGTACCTCGCTTCAGAAGCTAA
